Addgene plasmid #38163: Bcr in pAcG2T
Depositing lab: Nora Heisterkamp. Depositing organization: Children's Hospital Los Angeles.
Backbone
  Vector backbone: pAcG2T
  Backbone manufacturer: Pharmingen
  Backbone size w/o insert (bp): 8530
  Total vector size (bp): 12800
  Vector type: Insect Expression
Growth in bacteria
  Bacterial resistance: Ampicillin, 100 μg/mL
  Growth temperature: 37°C
  Growth strain: DH5alpha
  Copy number: Unknown
Gene/Insert
  Gene/Insert name: BCR
  Species: H. sapiens (human)
  Insert size (bp): 4300
  Entrez Gene: BCR (a.k.a. ALL, BCR1, CML, D22S11, D22S662, PHL)
  Tag / fusion protein: GST (N terminal on insert)
  Cloning method: Restriction Enzyme; 5′ cloning site BamHI (unknown if destroyed); 3′ cloning site EcoRI (unknown if destroyed)
  Sequencing primers: 5′ GST-F
Terms and licenses: Academic/Nonprofit Terms; Industry Terms: Not Available to Industry
Depositor comments: Constructed by Vesa Kaartinen. Makes Bcr protein. Nucleotide sequence from BamHI cloning site to BCR ATG is: 5' GGA TCC CCC GGG CTG CAG GAA TTC GAT GGC CGC GCC ATG
How to cite: Bcr in pAcG2T was a gift from Nora Heisterkamp (Addgene plasmid # 38163 ; http://n2t.net/addgene:38163 ; RRID:Addgene_38163)
