[The description below was written by a language model from this plasmid's Addgene catalogue record.]
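Description:
Bcr in pAcG2T is an insect-cell expression construct built on the commercial pAcG2T baculovirus transfer vector (Pharmingen). The backbone is about 8.5 kb and the complete plasmid roughly 12.8 kb. It is maintained in standard E. coli cloning strains under ampicillin selection; the record lists the copy number as unknown and gives no feature table, so the origin of replication, promoter and flanking viral sequences are not documented here. Vectors of this type are generally used to transfer an expression cassette into a baculovirus genome by recombination in insect cells, producing recombinant virus that drives high-level protein production. The specific promoter driving this insert is not stated in the record.

The payload is an approximately 4.3 kb human BCR insert, the gene known for its involvement in the Philadelphia chromosome translocation of chronic myeloid and acute lymphoblastic leukaemias. It was cloned by restriction digestion between BamHI (5′) and EcoRI (3′) sites, and it is unknown whether either site was preserved. The coding sequence is joined to an N-terminal glutathione S-transferase (GST) tag supplied by the vector, with a short stretch of polylinker-derived sequence lying between the BamHI site and the BCR start codon. The GST moiety allows affinity capture of the fusion protein on glutathione resin. The depositor notes simply that the construct makes Bcr protein, so its evident use is production and purification of recombinant GST-tagged human Bcr from insect cells, for example for biochemical or interaction studies. The record specifies no particular downstream application.
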