>Addgene plasmid #38163 | Bcr in pAcG2T | addgene partial sequence | sequence record 50827 | polyhedrin_fwd
AACCTATAAATACGGATCTGTATTCATGTCCCCTATACTAGGTTATTGGAAAATTAAGGGCCTTGTGCAA
CCCACTCGACTTCTTTTGGAATATCTTGAAGAAAAATATGAAGAGCATTTGTATGAGCGCGATGAAGGTG
ATAAATGGCGAAACAAAAAGTTTGAATTGGGTTTGGAGTTTCCCAATCTTCCTTATTATATTGATGGTGA
TGTTAAATTAACACAGTCTATGGCCATCATACGTTATATAGCTGACAAGCACAACATGTTGGGTGGTTGT
CCAAAAGAGCGTGCAGAGATTTCAATGCTTGAAGGAGCGGTTTTGGATATTAGATACGGTGTTTCGAGAA
TTGCATATAGTAAAGACTTTGAAACTCTCAAAGTTGATTTTCTTAGCAAGCTACCTGAAATGCTGAAAAT
GTTCAAAGATCGTTTATGTCATAAAACATATTTAAATGGTGATCATGTAACCCATCCTGACTTCATGTTG
TATGACGCTCTTGATGTTGTTTTATACATGGACCCAATGTGCCTGGATGCGTTCCCAAAATTAGTTTGTT
TTAAAAAACGTATTGAAGCTATCCCACAAATTGATAAGTACTTGAAATCCAGCAAGTATATAGCATGGCC
TTTGCAGGGCTGGCAAGCCACGTTTGGTGGTGGCGACCATCCTCCAAAATCGGATCTGGTTCCGCGTGGA
TCCCCCGGGCTGCAGGAATTCGATGGCCGCGCCATGGTGGACCCGGTGGGCTTCGC
